Addgene plasmid #88916: 2xNLS-pMJ915v2
Purpose: For expression of modified SpyCas9 in e.coli.
Depositing lab: Jennifer Doudna. Depositing organization: University of California, Berkeley. Publication: Efficient genome editing in the mouse brain by local delivery of engineered Cas9 ribonucleoprotein complexes. Staahl BT, Benekareddy M, Coulon-Bainier C, Banfal AA, Floor SN, Sabo JK, Urnes C, Munares GA, Ghosh A, Doudna JA. Nat Biotechnol. 2017 Feb 13. doi: 10.1038/nbt.3806. PubMed 28191903.
Backbone
  Vector backbone: pMJ915
  Vector type: Bacterial Expression, CRISPR
Growth in bacteria
  Bacterial resistance: Ampicillin, 100 μg/mL
  Growth temperature: 37°C
  Growth strain: DH5alpha
  Copy number: Unknown
Gene/Insert 1
  Gene/Insert name: Cas9
Gene/Insert 2
  Gene/Insert name: T7
Terms and licenses: Academic/Nonprofit Terms; Industry Terms: Not Available to Industry
How to cite: 2xNLS-pMJ915v2 was a gift from Jennifer Doudna (Addgene plasmid # 88916 ; http://n2t.net/addgene:88916 ; RRID:Addgene_88916)
