[The description below was written by a language model from this plasmid's Addgene catalogue record and pLannotate feature annotations shown in this document.]
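Description:
2xNLS-pMJ915v2 is a bacterial expression plasmid, built on the pMJ915 backbone, for producing a modified Streptococcus pyogenes Cas9 protein in E. coli. The sequenced plasmid is about 10.2 kb and has a pBR322-type architecture: a ColE1/pMB1 origin accompanied by the bom mobility region and the rop gene, which restrains copy number (the catalogue lists copy number as unknown). Selection is by ampicillin through a β-lactamase gene with its own promoter. Two fragments of the tetracycline efflux gene and the tet promoter flank the expression cassette. They appear to be remnants of a tetracycline resistance gene interrupted by the cassette, so they would not be expected to confer resistance.

The expression cassette is driven by a T7 promoter with the efficient phage T7 gene 10 ribosome binding site and closed by a T7 terminator, so expression requires a host that supplies T7 RNA polymerase. The open reading frame begins with a 6xHis affinity tag, followed by a cytosolic (signal-sequence-free) maltose binding protein that aids solubility and purification. Next come a TEV protease recognition site for removing these N-terminal tags and then the cas9 coding sequence. The plasmid name implies two nuclear localization signals on the protein, but the feature table does not annotate any NLS, so their position and identity are not documented here. A short match to a T7 gene 10B-derived solubility tag just upstream of the terminator is probably a vector-derived sequence rather than a functional tag.

The associated work concerns genome editing in the mouse brain by local delivery of engineered Cas9 ribonucleoprotein complexes. This is consistent with using the plasmid to purify recombinant Cas9 for assembly with guide RNA.
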