Features (pLannotate 1.2.2; 17 found; start..end, strand, type, name):
    174..1074    -  CDS            TcR (fragment): tetracycline efflux protein; tet; confers resistance to tetracycline
   1096..1114    +  promoter       T7 promoter: promoter for bacteriophage T7 RNA polymerase
   1203..1225    +  RBS            RBS: efficient ribosome binding site from bacteriophage T7 gene 10 (Olins and Rangwala, 1989)
   1245..1262    +  CDS            6xHis: 6xHis affinity tag
   1272..2372    +  CDS            MBP: maltose binding protein from E. coli; malE (mutated); This version of the gene does not encode a signal sequence, so MBP will remain in the cytosol.
   2427..2443    +  CDS            TEV site (fragment): tobacco etch virus (TEV) protease recognition and cleavage site
   2535..6638    +  CDS            cas9: CAS9_STRP1 - Also known as csn1 From Streptococcus pyogenes serotype M1.
   6787..6836    +  CDS            SET1 (fragment): solubility-enhancement tag derived from T7 phage gene 10B
   6844..6891    +  terminator     T7 terminator: transcription terminator for bacteriophage T7 RNA polymerase
   6917..7209    -  CDS            TcR (fragment): tetracycline efflux protein; tet; confers resistance to tetracycline
   7257..7285    -  promoter       tet promoter: E. coli promoter for tetracycline efflux protein gene
   7398..7502    +  promoter       AmpR promoter: bla
   7503..8363    +  CDS            AmpR: β-lactamase; bla; confers resistance to ampicillin, carbenicillin, and related antibiotics
   8534..9122    +  rep_origin     ori: high-copy-number ColE1/pMB1/pBR322/pUC origin of replication
   9308..9447    -  misc_feature   bom: basis of mobility region from pBR322
   9549..9740    -  CDS            rop: Rop protein, which maintains plasmids at low copy number; rop
   9757..10137   +  CDS            YPB1_ECOLX: Protein predicted: Swiss-Prot protein existence level 4. From Escherichia coli.
>Addgene plasmid #88916 | 2xNLS-pMJ915v2 | addgene full sequence | sequence record 177332 | Addgene NGS Result
TGGCCAGGACCCAACGCTGCCCGAGATGCGCCGCGTGCGGCTGCTGGAGATGGCGGACGCGATGGATATG
TTCTGCCAAGGGTTGGTTTGCGCATTCACAGTTCTCCGCAAGAATTGATTGGCTCCAATTCTTGGAGTGG
TGAATCCGTTAGCGAGGTGCCGCCGGCTTCCATTCAGGTCGAGGTGGCCCGGCTCCATGCACCGCGACGC
AACGCGGGGAGGCAGACAAGGTATAGGGCGGCGCCTACAATCCATGCCAACCCGTTCCATGTGCTCGCCG
AGGCGGCATAAATCGCCGTGACGATCAGCGGTCCAATGATCGAAGTTAGGCTGGTAAGAGCCGCGAGCGA
TCCTTGAAGCTGTCCCTGATGGTCGTCATCTACCTGCCTGGACAGCATGGCCTGCAACGCGGGCATCCCG
ATGCCGCCGGAAGCGAGAAGAATCATAATGGGGAAGGCCATCCAGCCTCGCGTCGCGAACGCCAGCAAGA
CGTAGCCCAGCGCGTCGGCCGCCATGCCGGCGATAATGGCCTGCTTCTCGCCGAAACGTTTGGTGGCGGG
ACCAGTGACGAAGGCTTGAGCGAGGGCGTGCAAGATTCCGAATACCGCAAGCGACAGGCCGATCATCGTC
GCGCTCCAGCGAAAGCGGTCCTCGCCGAAAATGACCCAGAGCGCTGCCGGCACCTGTCCTACGAGTTGCA
TGATAAAGAAGACAGTCATAAGTGCGGCGACGATAGTCATGCCCCGCGCCCACCGGAAGGAGCTGACTGG
GTTGAAGGCTCTCAAGGGCATCGGTCGACGCTCTCCCTTATGCGACTCCTGCATTAGGAAGCAGCCCAGT
AGTAGGTTGAGGCCGTTGAGCACCGCCGCCGCAAGGAATGGTGCATGCAAGGAGATGGCGCCCAACAGTC
CCCCGGCCACGGGGCCTGCCACCATACCCACGCCGAAACAAGCGCTCATGAGCCCGAAGTGGCGAGCCCG
ATCTTCCCCATCGGTGATGTCGGCGATATAGGCGCCAGCAACCGCACCTGTGGCGCCGGTGATGCCGGCC
ACGATGCGTCCGGCGTAGAGGATCGAGATCTCGATCCCGCGAAATTAATACGACTCACTATAGGGAGACC
ACAACGGTTTCCCTCTAGTGCCGGCTCCGGAGAGCTCTTTAATTAAGCGGCCGCCCTGCAGGACTCGAGT
TCTAGAAATAATTTTGTTTAACTTTAAGAAGGAGATATACATATGAAATCTTCTCACCATCACCATCACC
ATGGTTCTTCTATGAAAATCGAAGAAGGTAAACTGGTAATCTGGATTAACGGCGATAAAGGCTATAACGG
TCTCGCTGAAGTCGGTAAGAAATTCGAGAAAGATACCGGAATTAAAGTCACCGTTGAGCATCCGGATAAA
CTGGAAGAGAAATTCCCACAGGTTGCGGCAACTGGCGATGGCCCTGACATTATCTTCTGGGCACACGACC
GCTTTGGTGGCTACGCTCAATCTGGCCTGTTGGCTGAAATCACCCCGGACAAAGCGTTCCAGGACAAGCT
GTATCCGTTTACCTGGGATGCCGTACGTTACAACGGCAAGCTGATTGCTTACCCGATCGCTGTTGAAGCG
TTATCGCTGATTTATAACAAAGATCTGCTGCCGAACCCGCCAAAAACCTGGGAAGAGATCCCGGCGCTGG
ATAAAGAACTGAAAGCGAAAGGTAAGAGCGCGCTGATGTTCAACCTGCAAGAACCGTACTTCACCTGGCC
GCTGATTGCTGCTGACGGGGGTTATGCGTTCAAGTATGAAAACGGCAAGTACGACATTAAAGACGTGGGC
GTGGATAACGCTGGCGCGAAAGCGGGTCTGACCTTCCTGGTTGACCTGATTAAAAACAAACACATGAATG
CAGACACCGATTACTCCATCGCAGAAGCTGCCTTTAATAAAGGCGAAACAGCGATGACCATCAACGGCCC
GTGGGCATGGTCCAACATCGACACCAGCAAAGTGAATTATGGTGTAACGGTACTGCCGACCTTCAAGGGT
CAACCATCCAAACCGTTCGTTGGCGTGCTGAGCGCAGGTATTAACGCCGCCAGTCCGAACAAAGAGCTGG
CAAAAGAGTTCCTCGAAAACTATCTGCTGACTGATGAAGGTCTGGAAGCGGTTAATAAAGACAAACCGCT
GGGTGCCGTAGCGCTGAAGTCTTACGAGGAAGAGTTGGCGAAAGATCCACGTATTGCCGCCACTATGGAA
AACGCCCAGAAAGGTGAAATCATGCCGAACATCCCGCAGATGTCCGCTTTCTGGTATGCCGTGCGTACTG
CGGTGATCAACGCCGCCAGCGGTCGTCAGACTGTCGATGAAGCCCTGAAAGACGCGCAGACTAATTCGAG
CTCGAACAACAACAACAATAACAATAACAACAACCTCGGGATCGAGGAAAACCTGTACTTCCAATCCAAT
GCCACTCCAAAGAAGAAACGGAAAGTAGGCGGCTCCCCCAAGAAGAAGCGGAAGGTAGGTATCCACGGAG
TCCCAGCAGCTACCATGGATAAGAAATACTCAATAGGCTTAGATATCGGCACAAATAGCGTCGGATGGGC
GGTGATCACTGATGAATATAAGGTTCCGTCTAAAAAGTTCAAGGTTCTGGGAAATACAGACCGCCACAGT
ATCAAAAAAAATCTTATAGGGGCTCTTTTATTTGACAGTGGAGAGACAGCGGAAGCGACTCGTCTCAAAC
GGACAGCTCGTAGAAGGTATACACGTCGGAAGAATCGTATTTGTTATCTACAGGAGATTTTTTCAAATGA
GATGGCGAAAGTAGATGATAGTTTCTTTCATCGACTTGAAGAGTCTTTTTTGGTGGAAGAAGACAAGAAG
CATGAACGTCATCCTATTTTTGGAAATATAGTAGATGAAGTTGCTTATCATGAGAAATATCCAACTATCT
ATCATCTGCGAAAAAAATTGGTAGATTCTACTGATAAAGCGGATTTGCGCTTAATCTATTTGGCCTTAGC
GCATATGATTAAGTTTCGTGGTCATTTTTTGATTGAGGGAGATTTAAATCCTGATAATAGTGATGTGGAC
AAACTATTTATCCAGTTGGTACAAACCTACAATCAATTATTTGAAGAAAACCCTATTAACGCAAGTGGAG
TAGATGCTAAAGCGATTCTTTCTGCACGATTGAGTAAATCAAGACGATTAGAAAATCTCATTGCTCAGCT
CCCCGGTGAGAAGAAAAATGGCTTATTTGGGAATCTCATTGCTTTGTCATTGGGTTTGACCCCTAATTTT
AAATCAAATTTTGATTTGGCAGAAGATGCTAAATTACAGCTTTCAAAAGATACTTACGATGATGATTTAG
ATAATTTATTGGCGCAAATTGGAGATCAATATGCTGATTTGTTTTTGGCAGCTAAGAATTTATCAGATGC
TATTTTACTTTCAGATATCCTAAGAGTAAATACTGAAATAACTAAGGCTCCCCTATCAGCTTCAATGATT
AAACGCTACGATGAACATCATCAAGACTTGACTCTTTTAAAAGCTTTAGTTCGACAACAACTTCCAGAAA
AGTATAAAGAAATCTTTTTTGATCAATCAAAAAACGGATATGCAGGTTATATTGATGGGGGAGCTAGCCA
AGAAGAATTTTATAAATTTATCAAACCAATTTTAGAAAAAATGGATGGTACTGAGGAATTATTGGTGAAA
CTAAATCGTGAAGATTTGCTGCGCAAGCAACGGACCTTTGACAACGGCTCTATTCCCCATCAAATTCACT
TGGGTGAGCTGCATGCTATTTTGAGAAGACAAGAAGACTTTTATCCATTTTTAAAAGACAATCGTGAGAA
GATTGAAAAAATCTTGACTTTTCGAATTCCTTATTATGTTGGTCCATTGGCGCGTGGCAATAGTCGTTTT
GCATGGATGACTCGGAAGTCTGAAGAAACAATTACCCCATGGAATTTTGAAGAAGTTGTCGATAAAGGTG
CTTCAGCTCAATCATTTATTGAACGCATGACAAACTTTGATAAAAATCTTCCAAATGAAAAAGTACTACC
AAAACATAGTTTGCTTTATGAGTATTTTACGGTTTATAACGAATTGACAAAGGTCAAATATGTTACTGAA
GGAATGCGAAAACCAGCATTTCTTTCAGGTGAACAGAAGAAAGCCATTGTTGATTTACTCTTCAAAACAA
ATCGAAAAGTAACCGTTAAGCAATTAAAAGAAGATTATTTCAAAAAAATAGAATGTTTTGATAGTGTTGA
AATTTCAGGAGTTGAAGATAGATTTAATGCTTCATTAGGTACCTACCATGATTTGCTAAAAATTATTAAA
GATAAAGATTTTTTGGATAATGAAGAAAATGAAGATATCTTAGAGGATATTGTTTTAACATTGACCTTAT
TTGAAGATAGGGAGATGATTGAGGAAAGACTTAAAACATATGCTCACCTCTTTGATGATAAGGTGATGAA
ACAGCTTAAACGTCGCCGTTATACTGGTTGGGGACGTTTGTCTCGAAAATTGATTAATGGTATTAGGGAT
AAGCAATCTGGCAAAACAATATTAGATTTTTTGAAATCAGATGGTTTTGCCAATCGCAATTTTATGCAGC
TGATCCATGATGATAGTTTGACATTTAAAGAAGACATTCAAAAAGCACAAGTGTCTGGACAAGGCGATAG
TTTACATGAACATATTGCAAATTTAGCTGGTAGCCCTGCTATTAAAAAAGGTATTTTACAGACTGTAAAA
GTTGTTGATGAATTGGTCAAAGTAATGGGGCGGCATAAGCCAGAAAATATCGTTATTGAAATGGCACGTG
AAAATCAGACAACTCAAAAGGGCCAGAAAAATTCGCGAGAGCGTATGAAACGAATCGAAGAAGGTATCAA
AGAATTAGGAAGTCAGATTCTTAAAGAGCATCCTGTTGAAAATACTCAATTGCAAAATGAAAAGCTCTAT
CTCTATTATCTCCAAAATGGAAGAGACATGTATGTGGACCAAGAATTAGATATTAATCGTTTAAGTGATT
ATGATGTCGATCACATTGTTCCACAAAGTTTCCTTAAAGACGATTCAATAGACAATAAGGTCTTAACGCG
TTCTGATAAAAATCGTGGTAAATCGGATAACGTTCCAAGTGAAGAAGTAGTCAAAAAGATGAAAAACTAT
TGGAGACAACTTCTAAACGCCAAGTTAATCACTCAACGTAAGTTTGATAATTTAACGAAAGCTGAACGTG
GAGGTTTGAGTGAACTTGATAAAGCTGGTTTTATCAAACGCCAATTGGTTGAAACTCGCCAAATCACTAA
GCATGTGGCACAAATTTTGGATAGTCGCATGAATACTAAATACGATGAAAATGATAAACTTATTCGAGAG
GTTAAAGTGATTACCTTAAAATCTAAATTAGTTTCTGACTTCCGAAAAGATTTCCAATTCTATAAAGTAC
GTGAGATTAACAATTACCATCATGCCCATGATGCGTATCTAAATGCCGTCGTTGGAACTGCTTTGATTAA
GAAATATCCAAAACTTGAATCGGAGTTTGTCTATGGTGATTATAAAGTTTATGATGTTCGTAAAATGATT
GCTAAGTCTGAGCAAGAAATAGGCAAAGCAACCGCAAAATATTTCTTTTACTCTAATATCATGAACTTCT
TCAAAACAGAAATTACACTTGCAAATGGAGAGATTCGCAAACGCCCTCTAATCGAAACTAATGGGGAAAC
TGGAGAAATTGTCTGGGATAAAGGGCGAGATTTTGCCACAGTGCGCAAAGTATTGTCCATGCCCCAAGTC
AATATTGTCAAGAAAACAGAAGTACAGACAGGCGGATTCTCCAAGGAGTCAATTTTACCAAAAAGAAATT
CGGACAAGCTTATTGCTCGTAAAAAAGACTGGGATCCAAAAAAATATGGTGGTTTTGATAGTCCAACGGT
AGCTTATTCAGTCCTAGTGGTTGCTAAGGTGGAAAAAGGGAAATCGAAGAAGTTAAAATCCGTTAAAGAG
TTACTAGGGATCACAATTATGGAAAGAAGTTCCTTTGAAAAAAATCCGATTGACTTTTTAGAAGCTAAAG
GATATAAGGAAGTTAAAAAAGACTTAATCATTAAACTACCTAAATATAGTCTTTTTGAGTTAGAAAACGG
TCGTAAACGGATGCTGGCTAGTGCCGGAGAATTACAAAAAGGAAATGAGCTGGCTCTGCCAAGCAAATAT
GTGAATTTTTTATATTTAGCTAGTCATTATGAAAAGTTGAAGGGTAGTCCAGAAGATAACGAACAAAAAC
AATTGTTTGTGGAGCAGCATAAGCATTATTTAGATGAGATTATTGAGCAAATCAGTGAATTTTCTAAGCG
TGTTATTTTAGCAGATGCCAATTTAGATAAAGTTCTTAGTGCATATAACAAACATAGAGACAAACCAATA
CGTGAACAAGCAGAAAATATTATTCATTTATTTACGTTGACGAATCTTGGAGCTCCCGCTGCTTTTAAAT
ATTTTGATACAACAATTGATCGTAAACGATATACGTCTACAAAAGAAGTTTTAGATGCCACTCTTATCCA
TCAATCCATCACTGGTCTTTATGAAACACGCATTGATTTGAGTCAGCTAGGAGGTGACGGGTCACCTAAG
AAAAAACGAAAAGTTGAGGATCCTAAAAAGAAACGAAAAGTTGATACCGGTTAATAACATTGGAAGTGGA
TAACGGATCCGCGATCGCGGCGCGCCACCTGGTGGCCGGCCGGTACCACGCGTGCGCGCTGATCCGGCTG
CTAACAAAGCCCGAAAGGAAGCTGAGTTGGCTGCTGCCACCGCTGAGCAATAACTAGCATAACCCCTTGG
GGCCTCTAAACGGGTCTTGAGGGGTTTTTTGCTGAAAGGAGGAACTATATCCGGATATCCACAGGACGGG
TGTGGTCGCCATGATCGCGTAGTCGATAGTGGCTCCAAGTAGCGAAGCGAGCAGGACTGGGCGGCGGCCA
AAGCGGTCGGACAGTGCTCCGAGAACGGGTGCGCATAGAAATTGCATCAACGCATATAGCGCTAGCAGCA
CGCCATAGTGACTGGCGATGCTGTCGGAATGGACGATATCCCGCAAGAGGCCCGGCAGTACCGGCATAAC
CAAGCCTATGCCTACAGCATCCAGGGTGACGGTGCCGAGGATGACGATGAGCGCATTGTTAGATTTCATA
CACGGTGCCTGACTGCGTTAGCAATTTAACTGTGATAAACTACCGCATTAAAGCTTATCGATGATAAGCT
GTCAAACATGAGAATTCTTGAAGACGAAAGGGCCTCGTGATACGCCTATTTTTATAGGTTAATGTCATGA
TAATAATGGTTTCTTAGACGTCAGGTGGCACTTTTCGGGGAAATGTGCGCGGAACCCCTATTTGTTTATT
TTTCTAAATACATTCAAATATGTATCCGCTCATGAGACAATAACCCTGATAAATGCTTCAATAACATTGA
AAAAGGAAGAGTATGAGTATTCAACATTTCCGTGTCGCCCTTATTCCCTTTTTTGCGGCATTTTGCCTTC
CTGTTTTTGCTCACCCAGAAACGCTGGTGAAAGTAAAAGATGCTGAAGATCAGTTGGGTGCACGAGTGGG
TTACATCGAACTGGATCTCAACAGCGGTAAGATCCTTGAGAGTTTTCGCCCCGAAGAACGTTTTCCAATG
ATGAGCACTTTTAAAGTTCTGCTATGTGGCGCGGTATTATCCCGTGTTGACGCCGGGCAAGAGCAACTCG
GTCGCCGCATACACTATTCTCAGAATGACTTGGTTGAGTACTCACCAGTCACAGAAAAGCATCTTACGGA
TGGCATGACAGTAAGAGAATTATGCAGTGCTGCCATAACCATGAGTGATAACACTGCGGCCAACTTACTT
CTGACAACGATCGGAGGACCGAAGGAGCTAACCGCTTTTTTGCACAACATGGGGGATCATGTAACTCGCC
TTGATCGTTGGGAACCGGAGCTGAATGAAGCCATACCAAACGACGAGCGTGACACCACGATGCCTGCAGC
AATGGCAACAACGTTGCGCAAACTATTAACTGGCGAACTACTTACTCTAGCTTCCCGGCAACAATTAATA
GACTGGATGGAGGCGGATAAAGTTGCAGGACCACTTCTGCGCTCGGCCCTTCCGGCTGGCTGGTTTATTG
CTGATAAATCTGGAGCCGGTGAGCGTGGGTCTCGCGGTATCATTGCAGCACTGGGGCCAGATGGTAAGCC
CTCCCGTATCGTAGTTATCTACACGACGGGGAGTCAGGCAACTATGGATGAACGAAATAGACAGATCGCT
GAGATAGGTGCCTCACTGATTAAGCATTGGTAACTGTCAGACCAAGTTTACTCATATATACTTTAGATTG
ATTTAAAACTTCATTTTTAATTTAAAAGGATCTAGGTGAAGATCCTTTTTGATAATCTCATGACCAAAAT
CCCTTAACGTGAGTTTTCGTTCCACTGAGCGTCAGACCCCGTAGAAAAGATCAAAGGATCTTCTTGAGAT
CCTTTTTTTCTGCGCGTAATCTGCTGCTTGCAAACAAAAAAACCACCGCTACCAGCGGTGGTTTGTTTGC
CGGATCAAGAGCTACCAACTCTTTTTCCGAAGGTAACTGGCTTCAGCAGAGCGCAGATACCAAATACTGT
CCTTCTAGTGTAGCCGTAGTTAGGCCACCACTTCAAGAACTCTGTAGCACCGCCTACATACCTCGCTCTG
CTAATCCTGTTACCAGTGGCTGCTGCCAGTGGCGATAAGTCGTGTCTTACCGGGTTGGACTCAAGACGAT
AGTTACCGGATAAGGCGCAGCGGTCGGGCTGAACGGGGGGTTCGTGCACACAGCCCAGCTTGGAGCGAAC
GACCTACACCGAACTGAGATACCTACAGCGTGAGCTATGAGAAAGCGCCACGCTTCCCGAAGGGAGAAAG
GCGGACAGGTATCCGGTAAGCGGCAGGGTCGGAACAGGAGAGCGCACGAGGGAGCTTCCAGGGGGAAACG
CCTGGTATCTTTATAGTCCTGTCGGGTTTCGCCACCTCTGACTTGAGCGTCGATTTTTGTGATGCTCGTC
AGGGGGGCGGAGCCTATGGAAAAACGCCAGCAACGCGGCCTTTTTACGGTTCCTGGCCTTTTGCTGGCCT
TTTGCTCACATGTTCTTTCCTGCGTTATCCCCTGATTCTGTGGATAACCGTATTACCGCCTTTGAGTGAG
CTGATACCGCTCGCCGCAGCCGAACGACCGAGCGCAGCGAGTCAGTGAGCGAGGAAGCGGAAGAGCGCCT
GATGCGGTATTTTCTCCTTACGCATCTGTGCGGTATTTCACACCGCAATGGTGCACTCTCAGTACAATCT
GCTCTGATGCCGCATAGTTAAGCCAGTATACACTCCGCTATCGCTACGTGACTGGGTCATGGCTGCGCCC
CGACACCCGCCAACACCCGCTGACGCGCCCTGACGGGCTTGTCTGCTCCCGGCATCCGCTTACAGACAAG
CTGTGACCGTCTCCGGGAGCTGCATGTGTCAGAGGTTTTCACCGTCATCACCGAAACGCGCGAGGCAGCT
GCGGTAAAGCTCATCAGCGTGGTCGTGAAGCGATTCACAGATGTCTGCCTGTTCATCCGCGTCCAGCTCG
TTGAGTTTCTCCAGAAGCGTTAATGTCTGGCTTCTGATAAAGCGGGCCATGTTAAGGGCGGTTTTTTCCT
GTTTGGTCACTGATGCCTCCGTGTAAGGGGGATTTCTGTTCATGGGGGTAATGATACCGATGAAACGAGA
GAGGATGCTCACGATACGGGTTACTGATGATGAACATGCCCGGTTACTGGAACGTTGTGAGGGTAAACAA
CTGGCGGTATGGATGCGGCGGGACCAGAGAAAAATCACTCAGGGTCAATGCCAGCGCTTCGTTAATACAG
ATGTAGGTGTTCCACAGGGTAGCCAGCAGCATCCTGCGATGCAGATCCGGAACATAATGGTGCAGGGCGC
TGACTTCCGCGTTTCCAGACTTTACGAAACACGGAAACCGAAGACCATTCATGTTGTTGCTCAGGTCGCA
GACGTTTTGCAGCAGCAGTCGCTTCACGTTCGCTCGCGTATCGGTGATTCATTCTGCTAACCAGTAAGGC
AACCCCGCCAGCCTAGCCGGGTCCTCAACGACAGGAGCACGATCATGCGCACCCG
